Addgene plasmid #147846: pAc5.1B-EGFP-DmNot1_812-1945-K1537SG1562EQ1658A-dsRNAres_W
Purpose: Insect Expression of DmNot1_812-1945-K1537SG1562EQ1658A-dsRNAres
Depositing lab: Elisa Izaurralde. Depositing organization: Max Planck Institute for Developmental Biology. Publication: A DDX6-CNOT1 complex and W-binding pockets in CNOT9 reveal direct links between miRNA target recognition and silencing. Chen Y, Boland A, Kuzuoglu-Ozturk D, Bawankar P, Loh B, Chang CT, Weichenrieder O, Izaurralde E. Mol Cell. 2014 Jun 5;54(5):737-50. doi: 10.1016/j.molcel.2014.03.034. Epub 2014 Apr 24. PubMed 24768540.
Backbone
  Vector backbone: Unknown
  Vector type: Insect Expression
Growth in bacteria
  Bacterial resistance: Ampicillin, 100 μg/mL
  Growth temperature: 37°C
  Growth strain: DH5alpha
  Copy number: Low Copy
Gene/Insert
  Gene/Insert name: DmNot1_812-1945-K1537SG1562EQ1658A-dsRNAres
  Species: D. melanogaster (fly)
  Mutation: 3 silent mutations compared to the sequence given by NCBI: NM_001103772.2.
  Entrez Gene: Not1 (a.k.a. Dmel_CG34407, CG1874, CG1884, CG34407, Dmel\CG34407, Dmel_CG1874, Dmel_CG1884, NOT, NOT1, anon-EST:Liang-1.29, anon-WO0118547.221, clone 1.29, not1)
  Cloning method: Unknown
Terms and licenses: Academic/Nonprofit Terms; Industry Terms: Not Available to Industry
Depositor comments: Plasmids from this collection were made available to the research community and donated after the lab closed. Please note that the sequence provided by the depositing laboratory may be theoretical/predicted or based on Sanger sequencing results. There may be discrepancies between sequencing results obtained by Addgene and the depositor sequence. If an Addgene verified sequence is not available, please contact before placing your order to request that our lab fully sequence the plasmid.
How to cite: pAc5.1B-EGFP-DmNot1_812-1945-K1537SG1562EQ1658A-dsRNAres_W was a gift from Elisa Izaurralde (Addgene plasmid # 147846 ; http://n2t.net/addgene:147846 ; RRID:Addgene_147846)
