[The description below was written by a language model from this plasmid's Addgene catalogue record and pLannotate feature annotations shown in this document.]
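Description:
pAc5.1B-EGFP-DmNot1_812-1945-K1537SG1562EQ1658A-dsRNAres_W is a 9,465 nt insect expression plasmid for producing a GFP-tagged fragment of Drosophila melanogaster Not1, the scaffold subunit of the CCR4-NOT deadenylase complex. The catalogue lists the backbone as unknown, although the name points to a pAc5.1B-type vector, and the annotated features fit that. It is propagated in E. coli through a ColE1/pUC-type origin and selected with ampicillin via the bla gene and its promoter. The origin is annotated as high-copy, whereas the catalogue entry records the plasmid as low copy. Short fragments of a tetracycline resistance gene and SV40 large T antigen are also detected. These appear to be non-functional backbone remnants.

Expression is driven by the constitutive Drosophila actin 5C (Ac5) promoter, followed directly by an EGFP coding sequence. The Not1 insert is not annotated in the feature table, but the unannotated stretch between EGFP and the downstream V5 epitope tag is about the size expected for residues 812–1945, placing EGFP at the N terminus of the fusion. Whether the V5 tag is translated in frame or lies beyond a stop codon cannot be determined from the record. An SV40 polyadenylation signal lies downstream of the cassette, though it is annotated on the reverse strand.

According to the name, the insert carries three substitutions (K1537S, G1562E, Q1658A) and is "dsRNAres", that is, recoded to resist dsRNA-mediated knockdown. The catalogue separately notes three silent changes relative to the NCBI reference. Such a design suits complementation experiments in cultured fly cells depleted of endogenous Not1. The associated study concerns the interactions of CNOT1 with DDX6 and CNOT9 in miRNA-mediated silencing, but the record does not state which interaction these mutations target.
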