Features (pLannotate 1.2.2; 9 found; start..end, strand, type, name):
     56..2568    +  promoter       Ac5 promoter: Drosophila melanogaster actin 5C promoter
   2588..3304    +  CDS            EGFP: EGFP is a basic (constitutively fluorescent) green fluorescent protein published in 1996, derived from Aequorea victoria. It is reported to be a rapidly-maturing weak dimer with moderate acid sensitivity.
   6750..6791    +  CDS            V5 tag: epitope tag from simian virus 5
   6891..7025    -  polyA_signal   SV40 poly(A) signal: SV40 polyadenylation signal
   7048..7132    -  CDS            large T antigen (fragment): large T antigen from SV40 (simian virus 40)
   7133..7603    +  CDS            TcR (fragment): tetracycline efflux protein; tet; confers resistance to tetracycline
   7647..8235    -  rep_origin     ori: high-copy-number ColE1/pMB1/pBR322/pUC origin of replication
   8406..9266    -  CDS            AmpR: β-lactamase; bla; confers resistance to ampicillin, carbenicillin, and related antibiotics
   9267..9371    -  promoter       AmpR promoter: bla
>Addgene plasmid #147846 | pAc5.1B-EGFP-DmNot1_812-1945-K1537SG1562EQ1658A-dsRNAres_W | depositor full sequence | sequence record 290293 | Full Sequence
CTTCAAGGAATTAATTCTATATTCTAAAAACACAAATGATACTTCTAAAAAAAATCATGAATGGCATCAA
CTCTGAATCAAATCTTTGCAGATGCACCTACTTCTCATTTCCACTGTCACATCATTTTTCCAGATCTCGC
TGCCTGTTATGTGGCCCACAAACCAAGACACGTTTTATGGCCATTAAAGCTGGCTGATCGTCGCCAAACA
CCAAATACATATCAATATGTACATTCGAGAAAGAAGCGATCAAAGAAGCGTCTTCGGGCGAGTAGGAGAA
TGCGGAGGAGAAGGAGAACGAGCTGATCTAGTATCTCTCCACAATCCAATGCCAACTGACCAACTGGCCA
TATTCGGAGCAATTTGAAGCCAATTTCCATCGCCTGGCGATCGCTCCATTCTTGGCTATATGTTTTTCAC
CGTTCCCGGGGCCATTTTCAAAGACTCGTCGGTAAGATAAGATTGTGTCACTCGCTGTCTCTCTTCATTT
GTCGAAGAATGCTGAGGAATTTCGCGATGACGTCGGCGAGTATTTTGAAGAATGAGAATAATTTGTATTT
ATACGAAAATCAGTTAGTGGAATTTTCTACAAAAACATGTTATCTATAGATAATTTTGTTGCAAAATATG
TTGACTATGACAAAGATTGTATGTATATACCTTTAATGTATTCTCATTTTCTTATGTATTTATAATGGCA
ATGATGATACTGATGATATTTTAAGATGATGCCAGACCACAGGCTGATTTCTGCGTCTTTTGCCGAACGC
AGTGCATGTGCGGTTGTTGTTTTTTGGAATAGTTTCAATTTTCGGACTGTCCGCTTTGATTTCAGTTTCT
TGGCTTATTCAAAAAGCAAAGTAAAGCCAAAAAAGCGAGATGGCAATACCAAATGCGGCAAAACGGTAGT
GGAAGGAAAGGGGTGCGGGGCAGCGGAAGGAAGGGTGGGGCGGGGCGTGGCGGGGTCTGTGGCTGGGCGC
GACGTCACCGACGTTGGAGCCACTCCTTTGACCATGTGTGCGTGTGTGTATTATTCGTGTCTCGCCACTC
GCCGGTTGTTTTTTTCTTTTTATCTCGCTCTCTCTAGCGCCATCTCGTACGCATGCTCAACGCACCGCAT
GTTGCCGTGTCCTTTATGCGTCATTTTGGCTCGAAATAGGCAATTATTTAAACAAAGATTAGTCAACGAA
AACGCTAAAATAAATAAGTCTACAATATGGTTACTTATTGCCATGTGTGTGCAGCCAACGATAGCAACAA
AAGCAACAACACAGTGGCTTTCCCTCTTTCACTTTTTGTTTGCAAGCGCGTGCGAGCAAGACGGCACGAC
CGGCAAACGCAATTACGCTGACAAAGAGCAGACGAAGTTTTGGCCGAAAAACATCAAGGCGCCTGATACG
AATGCATTTGCAATAACAATTGCGATATTTAATATTGTTTATGAAGCTGTTTGACTTCAAAACACACAAA
AAAAAAAATAAAACAAATTATTTGAAAGAGAATTAGGAATCGGACAGCTTATCGTTACGGGCTAACAGCA
CACCGAGACGAAATAGCTTACCTGACGTCACAGCCTCTGGAAGAACTGCCGCCAAGCAGAGAGAGAGAGA
AAAAGAGGGAGAGCAGCTTAGACCGCATGTGCTTGTGTGTGAGGCGTCTCTCTCTTCGTCTCCTGTTTGC
GCAAACGCATAGACTGCACTGAGAAAATCGATTACCTATTTTTTATGAATGAATATTTGCACTATTACTA
TTCAAAACTATTAAGATAGCAATCACATTCAATAGCCAAATACTATACCACCTGAGCGATGCAACGAAAT
GATCAATTTGAGCAAAAATGCTGCATATTTAGGACGGCATCATTATAGAAATGCTTCTTGCTGTGTACTT
TTCTCTCGTCTGGCAGCTGTTTCGCCGTTATTGTTAAAACCGGCTTAAGTTAGGTGTGTTTTCTACGACT
AGTGATGCCCCTACTAGAAGATGTGTGTTGCACAAATGTCCCTGAATAACCAATTTGAAGTGCAGATAGC
AGTAAACGTAAGCTAATATGAATATTATTTAACTGTAATGTTTTAATATCGCTGGACATTACTAATAAAC
CCACTATAAACACATGTACATATGTATGTTTTGGCATACAATGAGTAGTTGGGGAAAAAATGTGTAAAAG
CACCGTGACCATCACAGCATAAAGATAACCAGCTGAAGTATCGAATATGAGTAACCCCCAAATTGAATCA
CATGCCGCAACTGATAGGACCCATGGAAGTACACTCTTCATGGCGATATACAAGACACACACAAGCACGA
ACACCCAGTTGCGGAGGAAATTCTCCGTAAATGAAAACCCAATCGGCGAACAATTCATACCCATATATGG
TAAAAGTTTTGAACGCGACTTGAGAGCGGAGAGCATTGCGGCTGATAAGGTTTTAGCGCTAAGCGGGCTT
TATAAAACGGGCTGCGGGACCAGTTTTCATATCACTACCGTTTGAGTTCTTGTGCTGTGTGGATACTCCT
CCCGACACAAAGCCGCTCCATCAGCCAGCAGTCGTCTAATCCAGAGACCCCGGATCGGGGTACCAACATG
GTGAGCAAGGGCGAGGAGCTGTTCACCGGGGTGGTGCCCATCCTGGTCGAGCTGGACGGCGACGTAAACG
GCCACAAGTTCAGCGTGTCCGGCGAGGGCGAGGGCGATGCCACCTACGGCAAGCTGACCCTGAAGTTCAT
CTGCACCACCGGCAAGCTGCCCGTGCCCTGGCCCACCCTCGTGACCACCCTGACCTACGGCGTGCAGTGC
TTCAGCCGCTACCCCGACCACATGAAGCAGCACGACTTCTTCAAGTCCGCCATGCCCGAAGGCTACGTCC
AGGAGCGCACCATCTTCTTCAAGGACGACGGCAACTACAAGACCCGCGCCGAGGTGAAGTTCGAGGGCGA
CACCCTGGTGAACCGCATCGAGCTGAAGGGCATCGACTTCAAGGAGGACGGCAACATCCTGGGGCACAAG
CTGGAGTACAACTACAACAGCCACAACGTCTATATCATGGCCGACAAGCAGAAGAACGGCATCAAGGTGA
ACTTCAAGATCCGCCACAACATCGAGGACGGCAGCGTGCAGCTCGCCGACCACTACCAGCAGAACACCCC
CATCGGCGACGGCCCCGTGCTGCTGCCCGACAACCACTACCTGAGCACCCAGTCCGCCCTGAGCAAAGAC
CCCAACGAGAAGCGCGATCACATGGTCCTGCTGGAGTTCGTGACCGCCGCCGGGATCACTCTCGGCATGG
ACGAGCTGTACAAGCCAAGCTTAATTAAGATGGGAATGGATCCGCTAACGAATATGTCCAACAACTTAGC
CGGCCTCAACCTCAGCGGCCCGAACGGAGCATTTAATTTTGGAAACATGCTAACTTCTCCATCGCGTCTG
ATGACTCCGGGAGCCAATCCCTATCCGCTGAACCTCATGCAGATGCCGCAGGCTCCGCCACCACCCAACG
TAGGAAACCTAGGCCGCATGCTGCCAGGGGGTCCACAACAGCAGACTCCAACGCCGACTCCAACGGCCCC
CAATCCAAACAACCCTGTGATGGCCGATCTCCAGATACCTGTGTCAAAGGAAGTTGAAGACGAGGTCAAC
TCATACTTTCAGCGCATCTACAACCACCAGCCGAATCCAACGCTGTCCATCGATGAAGTGCTGGACATTT
TGCAAAGATTTAAAGAGTCAAGTAACCGGCGCGAGCAGGAAGTCTTTTTGTGCATGCTGCGCAATCTGTT
CGAGGAATATCGCTTTTTCTGTCAATACCCAGAGAAAGAGCTACAGATTACTGCGCAGCTATTTGGTGGC
ATTATTGATCGTAACCTGGTGCCCACTTTTGTTGCACTGGGCCTTTCTCTGCGCTGTGTCTTGGATGCCC
TCCGCAAGCCCGATGGATCTAAGCTTTACTATTTCGGTGTGACGGCACTGGACAGATTCAGAACTCGATT
GCACACCTACAACAAATACTGCGAGCATATCCGCTCCATTCCTCACTTCTCTGACTTCCCGCCGCACCTT
ATTCAGTATGTGGAATACGGAATGCACGGCCAGGAGCCGCCGCCGCAGAAGTTGATTGGACTCAGCAATA
CGATTCCTTCGGCGATATCTAGCGGACCAGGAACGGAACCAATTTACAGGAATAGCTCCATGTTAGGTAA
TATGCCCGCTGCCACCCCGGGATCGGGACCGAAATCAAACGCTGCTGTATCGCATGCCACGAGAATGAAG
TCCATCGCCAATGCCACCAATATCGACACACTTTTGGTGGCCAACCAGGAAGAGAAAGTGACTGTGCCAC
CAGAGCCTGTGCAGGACAAAACTGCCTTTATTTTCAACAACTTGAGCCAGCTGAACATACCGCAGAAGTG
CGATGAGATAAAGGAGATTATGACCAAGGAGTATTGGCCGTGGCTAGCGCAATATCTGGTCCTCAAACGC
GCATCAATGGAGTTCAACTTCCACACACTATATTACAACTTTTTGGATGCCCTTAAAAACGGCGAGATCA
ACCGATTCGTAACCAAAGAGACCCTACGCAACATCAAGGTACTCTTGCGCTCCGATAAGGGAGTTATTAA
TTTCTCCGATCGAAGTCTGTTGAAGAACCTCGGACACTGGTTGGGCATGATGACCTTAGGTCGCAATCGC
CCCATCCTGCAGTTGGATCTGGATCTTAAATCCCTTTTGGCTGAGGCTTACCACAAGGGCCAGCAGGAAC
TGCTTTTTGTGGTTCCTTTCGTAGCCAAGATCCTTGAGTCATCCGCCAAGTCTCGCATCTTCCGATCGCC
CAATCCATGGACAATGGGTATCATGTACGTGCTTGCTGAGCTTCACCAGGAGCCAGACCTTAAGCTGAAC
CTGAAGTTTGAAATCGAAGTACTCTGCAAAACACTTAATCTGGAGTTGGCCAAGTTGCGACAAGTGATCT
ACCTGAAGGATCCCAATCGAACTCACCGGATTGAAGAGCAGATGTCGCAACCAAAACCGAAACAACTTGA
GCCAGTGGCTTCTGCGCCAGCTCTACCGCGTGAACAGCAATCCCCGGCACAACCTCCGCCACCACCACAA
CAGCAGCAACCACCGCAGCAGCAGGTACCTCCACCGCCATCCTCTGCGGACGTGGACGCCCAAAATGCGG
CCGCTATGATGATGGCAGCGGGCGGAGCTAATAGTACTCCTGGATCGGTATCTTCGCCCAATCTACCCAC
CGATTCCAGCCAGGTGGCACTACCGCCACCAGAGCCGCGCTATTCATACGTGGACGTAAACGTGAGCAAC
TTCCAGCTTATTGGTCAGCAGTTGGTACTGCCACCCAATACTCCGTTCCTGCACGCCAATCCCGGAATCA
AACACATGGTCGTCAACGCCGTGGAGCGCACGATAACCGACTGGTTGCAGCCTATTGTGGACCGAAGCAT
CCGCATTGCCTGTGCCACCACCGAGCAGATCATCCGCAGCGACTTCGCCCTGGATGCTGACGAGAACCGA
ATGCGCACTGCCGCTCATCAGATGGTACGAAACCTTGCCGCCGAGATGGCCATGATTACCGGTAAGGATG
AGATAGCGCGTGCTATTAGCCAGAATCTGCACAAGGCCTTGCTGTCGGGTCTAAATGGGATGCCCAGCAT
GGCTGAGATCCAAGCTGCTGCTATGCAGTTAGCCAGCGAAAATGTTGAGCTAGTTTGCGCTTTCATTCAG
AAAACATCTGCTGAAAAGGCAGCCGCAGAGATCGATAGGCGTCTAAGCACCGATTTCGAGACCAGAAAAA
TTGCTCGTGAAGAGGGCAACCGCTTTGTGGACGCCCAGATCCTCACCTATGCACAGGAGCGTCTTCCAGA
AGCAGTGCGCATCAAGGTGGGCGCGGCTCCAGCTACACTTTATGCTGTGTACTCGGAGTTCGCTAGAAGC
ATACCTGGCTTCCAGCAGATGAGCGATCGCGATATTGCCCTGTTTGTGCCCAAGCCGACGGATTTGTCTC
AGCCAAATGTGTTTGCTAATGATGATAGCATGGTATACGGGGAACTGGCTAGCAAAATGGAGGCCTTCAT
GAACACGGCAATCGGAGTGCCGACACTCCAGATCCAGGCTAGCAAGATGCACATGCTACTCAACGCCCTG
ATAGCGACGCGTCGACTGCGTGACCAAGAGTCTGCCTTTAATCTGCTGACCCGCGCGGTCGAGGGTTTGA
CCGAAGGATTGGTCAATATGCATGAAAACATGGAGCAAATGAAGATGTACCAAAACATCCATCTCCGTAT
CCTTGGCTTGCTGAACAACAGTTTCGGTGCTCCAAACACAGAGCGAGCGGTAACAAAGTGTTTCTTCGAT
ATCCGAGAGGAGGTGCGATATAACGTGGAGGCAGCTCGCGCTTTGATTACGTCGCACTTTGTCAATCTGA
ATCAGTTTGACGGAATGCTACGCGACTGCATGGACAACGGAAACAATTATGTGGCTATATCGTTCGGTAT
CGCACTGCTGGAGCGCCTCATCATGGACGATCGAGTGATTAATATTGTTTCGGACAACGAATTCATGGCA
ACTGTTGAGCTGCTAGGTAGGCTGACCCAACACCGTCACCGCTACCCCGAGTGTATCGTCAACGCCATCG
ACACCCTGTGGTCCGGCAATTTCAATAGCTCCTCCGATTATTCCCCCTTTAATGGAAACGACCGCTATCT
GAGCTGATCTAGAGGGCCCGCGGTTCGAAGGTAAGCCTATCCCTAACCCTCTCCTCGGTCTCGATTCTAC
GCGTACCGGTCATCATCACCATCACCATTGAGTTTAAACCCGCTGATCAGCCTCGACTGTGCCTTCTAAG
GCCTGAGCTCGCTGATCAGCCTCGATCGAGGATCCAGACATGATAAGATACATTGATGAGTTTGGACAAA
CCACAACTAGAATGCAGTGAAAAAAATGCTTTATTTGTGAAATTTGTGATGCTATTGCTTTATTTGTAAC
CATTATAAGCTGCAATAAACAAGTTAACAACAACAATTGCATTCATTTTATGTTTCAGGTTCAGGGGGAG
GTGTGGGAGGTTTTTTAAAGCAAGTAAAACCTCTACAAATGTGGTATGGCTGATTATGATCAGTCGACCG
ATGCCCTTGAGAGCCTTCAACCCAGTCAGCTCCTTCCGGTGGGCGCGGGGCATGACTATCGTCGCCGCAC
TTATGACTGTCTTCTTTATCATGCAACTCGTAGGACAGGTGCCGGCAGCGCTCTGGGTCATTTTCGGCGA
GGACCGCTTTCGCTGGAGCGCGACGATGATCGGCCTGTCGCTTGCGGTATTCGGAATCTTGCACGCCCTC
GCTCAAGCCTTCGTCACTGGTCCCGCCACCAAACGTTTCGGCGAGAAGCAGGCCATTATCGCCGGCATGG
CGGCCGACGCGCTGGGCTACGTCTTGCTGGCGTTCGCGACGCGAGGCTGGATGGCCTTCCCCATTATGAT
TCTTCTCGCTTCCGGCGGCATCGGGATGCCCGCGTTGCAGGCCATGCTGTCCAGGCAGGTAGATGACGAC
CATCAGGGACAGCTTCAAGGATCGCTCGCGGCTCTTACCAGCCAGCAAAAGGCCAGGAACCGTAAAAAGG
CCGCGTTGCTGGCGTTTTTCCATAGGCTCCGCCCCCCTGACGAGCATCACAAAAATCGACGCTCAAGTCA
GAGGTGGCGAAACCCGACAGGACTATAAAGATACCAGGCGTTTCCCCCTGGAAGCTCCCTCGTGCGCTCT
CCTGTTCCGACCCTGCCGCTTACCGGATACCTGTCCGCCTTTCTCCCTTCGGGAAGCGTGGCGCTTTCTC
AATGCTCACGCTGTAGGTATCTCAGTTCGGTGTAGGTCGTTCGCTCCAAGCTGGGCTGTGTGCACGAACC
CCCCGTTCAGCCCGACCGCTGCGCCTTATCCGGTAACTATCGTCTTGAGTCCAACCCGGTAAGACACGAC
TTATCGCCACTGGCAGCAGCCACTGGTAACAGGATTAGCAGAGCGAGGTATGTAGGCGGTGCTACAGAGT
TCTTGAAGTGGTGGCCTAACTACGGCTACACTAGAAGGACAGTATTTGGTATCTGCGCTCTGCTGAAGCC
AGTTACCTTCGGAAAAAGAGTTGGTAGCTCTTGATCCGGCAAACAAACCACCGCTGGTAGCGGTGGTTTT
TTTGTTTGCAAGCAGCAGATTACGCGCAGAAAAAAAGGATCTCAAGAAGATCCTTTGATCTTTTCTACGG
GGTCTGACGCTCAGTGGAACGAAAACTCACGTTAAGGGATTTTGGTCATGAGATTATCAAAAAGGATCTT
CACCTAGATCCTTTTAAATTAAAAATGAAGTTTTAAATCAATCTAAAGTATATATGAGTAAACTTGGTCT
GACAGTTACCAATGCTTAATCAGTGAGGCACCTATCTCAGCGATCTGTCTATTTCGTTCATCCATAGTTG
CCTGACTCCCCGTCGTGTAGATAACTACGATACGGGAGGGCTTACCATCTGGCCCCAGTGCTGCAATGAT
ACCGCGAGACCCACGCTCACCGGCTCCAGATTTATCAGCAATAAACCAGCCAGCCGGAAGGGCCGAGCGC
AGAAGTGGTCCTGCAACTTTATCCGCCTCCATCCAGTCTATTAATTGTTGCCGGGAAGCTAGAGTAAGTA
GTTCGCCAGTTAATAGTTTGCGCAACGTTGTTGCCATTGCTGCAGGCATCGTGGTGTCACGCTCGTCGTT
TGGTATGGCTTCATTCAGCTCCGGTTCCCAACGATCAAGGCGAGTTACATGATCCCCCATGTTGTGCAAA
AAAGCGGTTAGCTCCTTCGGTCCTCCGATCGTTGTCAGAAGTAAGTTGGCCGCAGTGTTATCACTCATGG
TTATGGCAGCACTGCATAATTCTCTTACTGTCATGCCATCCGTAAGATGCTTTTCTGTGACTGGTGAGTA
CTCAACCAAGTCATTCTGAGAATAGTGTATGCGGCGACCGAGTTGCTCTTGCCCGGCGTCAACACGGGAT
AATACCGCGCCACATAGCAGAACTTTAAAAGTGCTCATCATTGGAAAACGTTCTTCGGGGCGAAAACTCT
CAAGGATCTTACCGCTGTTGAGATCCAGTTCGATGTAACCCACTCGTGCACCCAACTGATCTTCAGCATC
TTTTACTTTCACCAGCGTTTCTGGGTGAGCAAAAACAGGAAGGCAAAATGCCGCAAAAAAGGGAATAAGG
GCGACACGGAAATGTTGAATACTCATACTCTTCCTTTTTCAATATTATTGAAGCATTTATCAGGGTTATT
GTCTCATGAGCGGATACATATTTGAATGTATTTAGAAAAATAAACAAATAGGGGTTCCGCGCACATTTCC
CCGAAAAGTGCCACCTGACGTCTAAGAAACCATTATTATCATGACATTAACCTATAAAAATAGGCGTATC
ACGAGGCCCTTTCGT
